Addgene plasmid #113846: CAG-loxP-3xpA-sfGFP-tdTomato T2A SGS XE
Purpose: Superfolder GFP and tdTomato linked by T2A (SGS linker)
Depositing lab: Mario Capecchi. Depositing organization: University of Utah.
Backbone
  Vector backbone: Custom
  Vector type: Mammalian Expression
Growth in bacteria
  Bacterial resistance: Ampicillin, 100 μg/mL
  Growth temperature: 30°C
  Growth strain: DH10B
  Copy number: High Copy
Gene/Insert
  Gene/Insert name: sfGFP-T2A-tdTomato
Terms and licenses: Academic/Nonprofit Terms; Industry Terms: Not Available to Industry
How to cite: CAG-loxP-3xpA-sfGFP-tdTomato T2A SGS XE was a gift from Mario Capecchi (Addgene plasmid # 113846 ; http://n2t.net/addgene:113846 ; RRID:Addgene_113846)
