[The description below was written by a language model from this plasmid's Addgene catalogue record and pLannotate feature annotations shown in this document.]
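Description:
CAG-loxP-3xpA-sfGFP-tdTomato T2A SGS XE is a mammalian expression plasmid of about 8.9 kb, built on a custom backbone that carries pBluescript-type remnants (lac promoter/operator, lacZα and MCS fragments, a T7 promoter and an f1 origin). It is propagated in E. coli through a high-copy ColE1/pUC origin and selected with ampicillin via the β-lactamase gene. No mammalian selection marker is annotated.

The payload is a Cre-dependent bicistronic fluorescent reporter. Expression is driven by the CAG promoter, annotated here as the CMV enhancer, chicken β-actin promoter and chimeric β-actin/β-globin intron. Directly downstream sits a stop cassette made of three tandem SV40 polyadenylation signals, flanked by two loxP sites in the same orientation. The short "large T antigen" fragments are part of these SV40-derived repeats. Until recombination, transcripts should terminate within this cassette. Cre excises it and places the promoter next to the reporter open reading frame.

That frame encodes superfolder GFP followed by tdTomato. According to the catalogue entry they are joined by a T2A self-cleaving peptide with an SGS linker. This element is not separately annotated but would lie in the short gap between the two coding sequences. Ribosomal skipping at T2A should yield the green and red proteins as separate products from one transcript. A WPRE and a bGH polyadenylation signal follow, enhancing transcript processing and expression.

The record gives the purpose only as sfGFP and tdTomato linked by T2A with the SGS linker. This suggests use in evaluating 2A-mediated co-expression in a Cre-activated reporter design, but no specific application is stated, and the meaning of "XE" in the name is not explained.
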