Features (pLannotate 1.2.2; 27 found; start..end, strand, type, name):
     24..128     +  promoter       AmpR promoter: bla
    129..989     +  CDS            AmpR: β-lactamase; bla; confers resistance to ampicillin, carbenicillin, and related antibiotics
   1160..1748    +  rep_origin     ori: high-copy-number ColE1/pMB1/pBR322/pUC origin of replication
   1931..2023    +  CDS            lacI (fragment): lac repressor; lacI; The lac repressor binds to the lac operator to inhibit transcription in E. coli. This inhibition can be relieved by adding lactose or isopropyl-β-D-thiogalactopyranoside (IPTG).
   2036..2057    +  protein_bind   CAP binding site: CAP binding activates transcription in the presence of cAMP. E. coli catabolite activator protein
   2072..2102    +  promoter       lac promoter: promoter for the E. coli lac operon
   2110..2126    +  protein_bind   lac operator: The lac repressor binds to the lac operator to inhibit transcription in E. coli. This inhibition can be relieved by adding lactose or isopropyl-β-D-thiogalactopyranoside (IPTG). lac repressor encoded by lacI
   2406..2785    +  enhancer       CMV enhancer: human cytomegalovirus immediate early enhancer
   2787..3064    +  promoter       chicken β-actin promoter: No description available
   3065..4081    +  intron         chimeric intron: chimera between introns from chicken β-actin and rabbit β-globin
   4141..4174    +  protein_bind   loxP: Cre-mediated recombination occurs in the 8-bp core sequence (GCATACAT). Cre recombinase
   4177..4202    +  misc_feature   MCS (fragment): pBluescript multiple cloning site
   4202..4284    +  CDS            large T antigen (fragment): large T antigen from SV40 (simian virus 40)
   4307..4428    +  polyA_signal   SV40 poly(A) signal: SV40 polyadenylation signal
   4435..4517    +  CDS            large T antigen (fragment): large T antigen from SV40 (simian virus 40)
   4540..4661    +  polyA_signal   SV40 poly(A) signal: SV40 polyadenylation signal
   4668..4750    +  CDS            large T antigen (fragment): large T antigen from SV40 (simian virus 40)
   4773..4894    +  polyA_signal   SV40 poly(A) signal: SV40 polyadenylation signal
   4917..4950    +  protein_bind   loxP: Cre-mediated recombination occurs in the 8-bp core sequence (GCATACAT). Cre recombinase
   4960..5673    +  CDS            Superfolder GFP: Superfolder GFP is a basic (constitutively fluorescent) green fluorescent protein published in 2005, derived from Aequorea victoria. It is reported to be a very rapidly-maturing weak dimer.
   5758..7185    +  CDS            tdTomato: tdTomato is a basic (constitutively fluorescent) orange fluorescent protein published in 2004, derived from Discosoma sp.. It is reported to be a somewhat slowly-maturing tandem dimer with low acid sensitivity.
   7196..7781    +  misc_feature   WPRE: woodchuck hepatitis virus posttranscriptional regulatory element
   7826..8050    +  polyA_signal   bGH poly(A) signal: bovine growth hormone polyadenylation signal
   8054..8075    +  promoter       SV40 promoter (fragment): SV40 enhancer and early promoter
   8248..8266    -  promoter       T7 promoter: promoter for bacteriophage T7 RNA polymerase
   8269..8426    +  CDS            lacZα (fragment): LacZα fragment of β-galactosidase; lacZ fragment
   8458..8886    -  rep_origin     f1 ori (sequence partly withheld): f1 bacteriophage origin of replication; arrow indicates direction of (+) strand synthesis
>Addgene plasmid #113846 | CAG-loxP-3xpA-sfGFP-tdTomato T2A SGS XE | addgene full sequence | sequence record 226930 | Addgene NGS Result
GTGGCACTTTTCGGGGAAATGTGCGCGGAACCCCTATTTGTTTATTTTTCTAAATACATTCAAATATGTA
TCCGCTCATGAGACAATAACCCTGATAAATGCTTCAATAATATTGAAAAAGGAAGAGTATGAGTATTCAA
CATTTCCGTGTCGCCCTTATTCCCTTTTTTGCGGCATTTTGCCTTCCTGTTTTTGCTCACCCAGAAACGC
TGGTGAAAGTAAAAGATGCTGAAGATCAGTTGGGTGCACGAGTGGGTTACATCGAACTGGATCTCAACAG
CGGTAAGATCCTTGAGAGTTTTCGCCCCGAAGAACGTTTTCCAATGATGAGCACTTTTAAAGTTCTGCTA
TGTGGCGCGGTATTATCCCGTATTGACGCCGGGCAAGAGCAACTCGGTCGCCGCATACACTATTCTCAGA
ATGACTTGGTTGAGTACTCACCAGTCACAGAAAAGCATCTTACGGATGGCATGACAGTAAGAGAATTATG
CAGTGCTGCCATAACCATGAGTGATAACACTGCGGCCAACTTACTTCTGACAACGATCGGAGGACCGAAG
GAGCTAACCGCTTTTTTGCACAACATGGGGGATCATGTAACTCGCCTTGATCGTTGGGAACCGGAGCTGA
ATGAAGCCATACCAAACGACGAGCGTGACACCACGATGCCTGTAGCAATGGCAACAACGTTGCGCAAACT
ATTAACTGGCGAACTACTTACTCTAGCTTCCCGGCAACAATTAATAGACTGGATGGAGGCGGATAAAGTT
GCAGGACCACTTCTGCGCTCGGCCCTTCCGGCTGGCTGGTTTATTGCTGATAAATCTGGAGCCGGTGAGC
GTGGGTCTCGCGGTATCATTGCAGCACTGGGGCCAGATGGTAAGCCCTCCCGTATCGTAGTTATCTACAC
GACGGGGAGTCAGGCAACTATGGATGAACGAAATAGACAGATCGCTGAGATAGGTGCCTCACTGATTAAG
CATTGGTAACTGTCAGACCAAGTTTACTCATATATACTTTAGATTGATTTAAAACTTCATTTTTAATTTA
AAAGGATCTAGGTGAAGATCCTTTTTGATAATCTCATGACCAAAATCCCTTAACGTGAGTTTTCGTTCCA
CTGAGCGTCAGACCCCGTAGAAAAGATCAAAGGATCTTCTTGAGATCCTTTTTTTCTGCGCGTAATCTGC
TGCTTGCAAACAAAAAAACCACCGCTACCAGCGGTGGTTTGTTTGCCGGATCAAGAGCTACCAACTCTTT
TTCCGAAGGTAACTGGCTTCAGCAGAGCGCAGATACCAAATACTGTTCTTCTAGTGTAGCCGTAGTTAGG
CCACCACTTCAAGAACTCTGTAGCACCGCCTACATACCTCGCTCTGCTAATCCTGTTACCAGTGGCTGCT
GCCAGTGGCGATAAGTCGTGTCTTACCGGGTTGGACTCAAGACGATAGTTACCGGATAAGGCGCAGCGGT
CGGGCTGAACGGGGGGTTCGTGCACACAGCCCAGCTTGGAGCGAACGACCTACACCGAACTGAGATACCT
ACAGCGTGAGCTATGAGAAAGCGCCACGCTTCCCGAAGGGAGAAAGGCGGACAGGTATCCGGTAAGCGGC
AGGGTCGGAACAGGAGAGCGCACGAGGGAGCTTCCAGGGGGAAACGCCTGGTATCTTTATAGTCCTGTCG
GGTTTCGCCACCTCTGACTTGAGCGTCGATTTTTGTGATGCTCGTCAGGGGGGCGGAGCCTATGGAAAAA
CGCCAGCAACGCGGCCTTTTTACGGTTCCTGGCCTTTTGCTGGCCTTTTGCTCACATGTTCTTTCCTGCG
TTATCCCCTGATTCTGTGGATAACCGTATTACCGCCTTTGAGTGAGCTGATACCGCTCGCCGCAGCCGAA
CGACCGAGCGCAGCGAGTCAGTGAGCGAGGAAGCGGAAGAGCGCCCAATACGCAAACCGCCTCTCCCCGC
GCGTTGGCCGATTCATTAATGCAGCTGGCACGACAGGTTTCCCGACTGGAAAGCGGGCAGTGAGCGCAAC
GCAATTAATGTGAGTTAGCTCACTCATTAGGCACCCCAGGCTTTACACTTTATGCTTCCGGCTCGTATGT
TGTGTGGAATTGTGAGCGGATAACAATTTCACACAGGAAACAGCTATGACCATGATTACGCCAAGCGCGC
AATTAAGTTTAAACAAGGGCAGGATGTGTCAAACTGCCAATAGAGAACTACTTACTCTTCAGGCTGAAGC
TGATGGAACAGGTAACAAAGGCAAACACTAATCATGATCAGCAAGATGAAGCAGAAAGGGAACAAGGGGA
TATTAAATGTGTATAGACACGCTAGAGAGATGGCTCAGCAGTTAAGAGAACTAGCTGGTCTTTCAGAGGT
CCTGAGATCAATACCGGTCATGGTCGACATTGATTATTGACTAGTTATTAATAGTAATCAATTACGGGGT
CATTAGTTCATAGCCCATATATGGAGTTCCGCGTTACATAACTTACGGTAAATGGCCCGCCTGGCTGACC
GCCCAACGACCCCCGCCCATTGACGTCAATAATGACGTATGTTCCCATAGTAACGCCAATAGGGACTTTC
CATTGACGTCAATGGGTGGAGTATTTACGGTAAACTGCCCACTTGGCAGTACATCAAGTGTATCATATGC
CAAGTACGCCCCCTATTGACGTCAATGACGGTAAATGGCCCGCCTGGCATTATGCCCAGTACATGACCTT
ATGGGACTTTCCTACTTGGCAGTACATCTACGTATTAGTCATCGCTATTACCATGGTCGAGGTGAGCCCC
ACGTTCTGCTTCACTCTCCCCATCTCCCCCCCCTCCCCACCCCCAATTTTGTATTTATTTATTTTTTAAT
TATTTTGTGCAGCGATGGGGGCGGGGGGGGGGGGGGGGCGCGCGCCAGGCGGGGCGGGGCGGGGCGAGGG
GCGGGGCGGGGCGAGGCGGAGAGGTGCGGCGGCAGCCAATCAGAGCGGCGCGCTCCGAAAGTTTCCTTTT
ATGGCGAGGCGGCGGCGGCGGCGGCCCTATAAAAAGCGAAGCGCGCGGCGGGCGGGAGTCGCTGCGCGCT
GCCTTCGCCCCGTGCCCCGCTCCGCCGCCGCCTCGCGCCGCCCGCCCCGGCTCTGACTGACCGCGTTACT
CCCACAGGTGAGCGGGCGGGACGGCCCTTCTCCTCCGGGCTGTAATTAGCGCTTGGTTTAATGACGGCTT
GTTTCTTTTCTGTGGCTGCGTGAAAGCCTTGAGGGGCTCCGGGAGGGCCCTTTGTGCGGGGGGAGCGGCT
CGGGGGGTGCGTGCGTGTGTGTGTGCGTGGGGAGCGCCGCGTGCGGCTCCGCGCTGCCCGGCGGCTGTGA
GCGCTGCGGGCGCGGCGCGGGGCTTTGTGCGCTCCGCAGTGTGCGCGAGGGGAGCGCGGCCGGGGGCGGT
GCCCCGCGGTGCGGGGGGGGCTGCGAGGGGAACAAAGGCTGCGTGCGGGGTGTGTGCGTGGGGGGGTGAG
CAGGGGGTGTGGGCGCGTCGGTCGGGCTGCAACCCCCCCTGCACCCCCCTCCCCGAGTTGCTGAGCACGG
CCCGGCTTCGGGTGCGGGGCTCCGTACGGGGCGTGGCGCGGGGCTCGCCGTGCCGGGCGGGGGGTGGCGG
CAGGTGGGGGTGCCGGGCGGGGCGGGGCCGCCTCGGGCCGGGGAGGGCTCGGGGGAGGGGCGCGGCGGCC
CCCGGAGCGCCGGCGGCTGTCGAGGCGCGGCGAGCCGCAGCCATTGCCTTTTATGGTAATCGTGCGAGAG
GGCGCAGGGACTTCCTTTGTCCCAAATCTGTGCGGAGCCGAAATCTGGGAGGCGCCGCCGCACCCCCTCT
AGCGGGCGCGGGGCGAAGCGGTGCGGCGCCGGCAGGAAGGAAATGGGCGGGGAGGGCCTTCGTGCGTCGC
CGCGCCGCCGTCCCCTTCTCCCTCTCCAGCCTCGGGGCTGTCCGCGGGGGGACGGCTGCCTTCGGGGGGG
ACGGGGCAGGGCGGGGTTCGGCTTCTGGCGTGTGACCGGCGGCTCTAGAGCCTCTGCTAACCATGTTCAT
GCCTTCTTCTTTTTCCTACAGCTCCTGGGCAACGTGCTGGTTATTGTGCTGTCTCATCATTTTGGCAAAG
AATTGCTAGCATAACTTCGTATAGCATACATTATACGAAGTTATAGCCACCGCGGTGGCGGCCGCTCTAG
AATCATAATCAGCCATACCACATTTGTAGAGGTTTTACTTGCTTTAAAAAACCTCCCACACCTCCCCCTG
AACCTGAAACATAAAATGAATGCAATTGTTGTTGTTAACTTGTTTATTGCAGCTTATAATGGTTACAAAT
AAAGCAATAGCATCACAAATTTCACAAATAAAGCATTTTTTTCACTGCATTCTAGTTGTGGTTTGTCCAA
ACTCATCAATGTATCTTAACTAGAATCATAATCAGCCATACCACATTTGTAGAGGTTTTACTTGCTTTAA
AAAACCTCCCACACCTCCCCCTGAACCTGAAACATAAAATGAATGCAATTGTTGTTGTTAACTTGTTTAT
TGCAGCTTATAATGGTTACAAATAAAGCAATAGCATCACAAATTTCACAAATAAAGCATTTTTTTCACTG
CATTCTAGTTGTGGTTTGTCCAAACTCATCAATGTATCTTAACTAGAATCATAATCAGCCATACCACATT
TGTAGAGGTTTTACTTGCTTTAAAAAACCTCCCACACCTCCCCCTGAACCTGAAACATAAAATGAATGCA
ATTGTTGTTGTTAACTTGTTTATTGCAGCTTATAATGGTTACAAATAAAGCAATAGCATCACAAATTTCA
CAAATAAAGCATTTTTTTCACTGCATTCTAGTTGTGGTTTGTCCAAACTCATCAATGTATCTTAACTAGT
GGATCTCATGCCTAGGATAACTTCGTATAGCATACATTATACGAAGTTATAGGCGCGCCATGAGCAAAGG
AGAAGAACTTTTCACTGGAGTTGTCCCAATTCTTGTTGAATTAGATGGTGATGTTAATGGGCACAAATTT
TCTGTCCGTGGAGAGGGTGAAGGTGATGCTACAAACGGAAAACTCACCCTTAAATTTATTTGCACTACTG
GAAAACTACCTGTTCCGTGGCCAACACTTGTCACTACTCTGACCTATGGTGTTCAATGCTTTTCCCGTTA
TCCGGATCACATGAAACGGCATGACTTTTTCAAGAGTGCCATGCCCGAAGGTTATGTACAGGAACGCACT
ATATCTTTCAAAGATGACGGGACCTACAAGACGCGTGCTGAAGTCAAGTTTGAAGGTGATACCCTTGTTA
ATCGTATCGAGTTAAAGGGTATTGATTTTAAAGAAGATGGAAACATTCTTGGACACAAACTCGAGTACAA
CTTTAACTCACACAATGTATACATCACGGCAGACAAACAAAAGAATGGAATCAAAGCTAACTTCAAAATT
CGCCACAACGTTGAAGATGGTTCCGTTCAACTAGCAGACCATTATCAACAAAATACTCCAATTGGCGATG
GCCCTGTCCTTTTACCAGACAACCATTACCTGTCGACACAATCTGTCCTTTCGAAAGATCCCAACGAAAA
GCGTGACCACATGGTCCTTCTTGAGTTTGTAACTGCTGCTGGGATTACACATGGCATGGATGAGCTCTAC
AAAGGCGGCTCCGGCGGCCGCTCCGAGGGCCGCGGCAGCCTGCTGACATGCGGCGACGTGGAAGAGAACC
CGGGCCCTTCTGGCTCCATGGTGAGCAAGGGCGAGGAGGTCATCAAAGAATTCATGCGCTTCAAGGTGCG
CATGGAGGGCTCCATGAACGGCCACGAGTTCGAGATCGAGGGCGAGGGCGAGGGCCGCCCCTACGAGGGC
ACCCAGACCGCCAAGCTGAAGGTGACCAAGGGCGGCCCCCTGCCCTTCGCCTGGGACATCCTGTCCCCCC
AGTTCATGTACGGCTCCAAGGCGTACGTGAAGCACCCCGCCGACATCCCCGATTACAAGAAGCTGTCCTT
CCCCGAGGGCTTCAAGTGGGAGCGCGTGATGAACTTCGAGGACGGCGGTCTGGTGACCGTGACCCAGGAC
TCCTCCCTGCAGGACGGCACGCTGATCTACAAGGTGAAGATGCGCGGCACCAACTTCCCCCCCGACGGCC
CCGTAATGCAGAAGAAGACCATGGGCTGGGAGGCCTCCACCGAGCGCCTGTACCCCCGCGACGGCGTGCT
GAAGGGCGAGATCCACCAGGCCCTGAAGCTGAAGGACGGCGGCCACTACCTGGTGGAGTTCAAGACCATC
TACATGGCCAAGAAGCCCGTGCAACTGCCCGGCTACTACTACGTGGACACCAAGCTGGACATCACCTCCC
ACAACGAGGACTACACCATCGTGGAACAGTACGAGCGCTCCGAGGGCCGCCACCACCTGTTCCTGGGGCA
TGGCACCGGCAGCACCGGCAGCGGCAGCTCCGGCACCGCCTCCTCCGAGGACAACAACATGGCCGTCATC
AAAGAGTTCATGCGCTTCAAGGTGCGCATGGAGGGCTCCATGAACGGCCACGAGTTCGAGATCGAGGGCG
AGGGCGAGGGCCGCCCCTACGAGGGCACCCAGACCGCCAAGCTGAAGGTGACCAAGGGCGGCCCCCTGCC
CTTCGCCTGGGACATCCTGTCCCCCCAGTTCATGTACGGCTCCAAGGCGTACGTGAAGCACCCCGCCGAC
ATCCCCGATTACAAGAAGCTGTCCTTCCCCGAGGGCTTCAAGTGGGAGCGCGTGATGAACTTCGAGGACG
GCGGTCTGGTGACCGTGACCCAGGACTCCTCCCTGCAGGACGGCACGCTGATCTACAAGGTGAAGATGCG
CGGCACCAACTTCCCCCCCGACGGCCCCGTAATGCAGAAGAAGACCATGGGCTGGGAGGCCTCCACCGAG
CGCCTGTACCCCCGCGACGGCGTGCTGAAGGGCGAGATCCACCAGGCCCTGAAGCTGAAGGACGGCGGCC
ACTACCTGGTGGAGTTCAAGACCATCTACATGGCCAAGAAGCCCGTGCAACTGCCCGGCTACTACTACGT
GGACACCAAGCTGGACATCACCTCCCACAACGAGGACTACACCATCGTGGAACAGTACGAGCGCTCCGAG
GGCCGCCACCACCTGTTCCTGTACGGCATGGACGAGCTGTACAAGTAAGGCGCGCCAACCTCTGGATTAC
AAAATTTGTGAAAGATTGACTGGTATTCTTAACTATGTTGCTCCTTTTACGCTATGTGGATACGCTGCTT
TAATGCCTTTGTATCATGCTATTGCTTCCCGTATGGCTTTCATTTTCTCCTCCTTGTATAAATCCTGGTT
GCTGTCTCTTTATGAGGAGTTGTGGCCCGTTGTCAGGCAACGTGGCGTGGTGTGCACTGTGTTTGCTGAC
GCAACCCCCACTGGTTGGGGCATTGCCACCACCTGTCAGCTCCTTTCCGGGACTTTCGCTTTCCCCCTCC
CTATTGCCACGGCGGAACTCATCGCCGCCTGCCTTGCCCGCTGCTGGACAGGGGCTCGGCTGTTGGGCAC
TGACAATTCCGTGGTGTTGTCGGGGAAATCATCGTCCTTTCCTTGGCTGCTCGCCTGTGTTGCCACCTGG
ATTCTGCGCGGGACGTCCTTCTGCTACGTCCCTTCGGCCCTCAATCCAGCGGACCTTCCTTCCCGCGGCC
TGCTGCCGGCTCTGCGGCCTCTTCCGCGTCTTCGCCTTCGCCCTCAGACGAGTCGGATCTCCCTTTGGGC
CGCCTCCCCGCAGGATCCACTAGAGCGGCCGCCTAGAGCTCGCTATCAGCCTCGACTGTGCCTTCTAGTT
GCCAGCCATCTGTTGTTTGCCCCTCCCCCGTGCCTTCCTTGACCCTGGAAGGTGCCACTCCCACTGTCCT
TTCCTAATAAAATGAGGAAATTGCATCGCATTGTCTGAGTAGGTGTCATTCTATTCTGGGGGGTGGGGTG
GGGCAGGACAGCAAGGGGGAGGATTGGGAAGACAATAGCAGGCATGCTGGGGATGCGGTGGGCTCTATGG
CTTCTGAGGCGGAAAGAACCAGCTGGGGCTCGACTAGAGCTTGCGGAACCCTTAAGCTTGTCATTCGAAT
TTAGACACCCACATGGTGGCTCATGACCATCTATCTATAAATGGATCTGATTTTCATGTCTGGCAGTGTA
CAGAAGCTAACTGAAGAAAGGTGGAAGACCCACAAGAGTTCAAGGTACCCAATTCGCCCTATAGTGAGTC
GTATTACAATTCACTGGCCGTCGTTTTACAACGTCGTGACTGGGAAAACCCTGGCGTTACCCAACTTAAT
CGCCTTGCAGCACATCCCCCTTTCGCCAGCTGGCGTAATAGCGAAGAGGCCCGCACCGATCGCCCTTCCC
AACAGTTGCGCAGCCTGAATGGCGAATGGCAAATTGTAAGCGTTAATATTTTGTTAAAATTCGCGTTAAA
TTTTTGTTAAATCAGCTCATTTTTTAACCAATAGGCCGAAATCGGCAAAATCCCTTATAAATCAAAAGAA
TAGACCGAGATAGGGT
[37 nt withheld, positions 8557-8593]
AAAGAACGTGGACTCCAACGTCAAAGG
[49 nt withheld, positions 8621-8669]
T
[91 nt withheld, positions 8671-8761]
G
[124 nt withheld, positions 8763-8886]
CAG
